Addgene plasmid #235044: ABE8e SpG Puro
Purpose: Adenosine base editor 8e* with SpG nicking Cas9 makes A > G edits
Depositing lab: Justin Pritchard. Depositing organization: Pennsylvania State University. Publication: A side-by-side comparison of variant function measurements using deep mutational scanning and base editing. Sokirniy I, Inam H, Tomaszkiewicz M, Reynolds J, McCandlish D, Pritchard J. Nucleic Acids Res. 2025 Jul 19;53(14):gkaf738. doi: 10.1093/nar/gkaf738. PubMed 40744495.
Backbone
  Vector backbone: pRDA_479 (Addgene Plasmid #179099)
  Backbone manufacturer: John Doench, David Root
  Vector type: Lentiviral, CRISPR
  Selectable markers: Puromycin
Growth in bacteria
  Bacterial resistance: Ampicillin, 100 μg/mL
  Growth temperature: 37°C
  Growth strain: NEB Stable
  Copy number: High Copy
Gene/Insert
  Gene/Insert name: ABE8e, nCas9
  Species: H. sapiens (human)
  Promoter: EF1a core
  Tag / fusion protein: P2A-PuroR (C terminal on insert)
  Cloning method: Other
Terms and licenses: Academic/Nonprofit Terms; Industry Terms: Not Available to Industry
Depositor comments: pRDA_479 (Plasmid #179099) without U6 sgRNA expression
How to cite: ABE8e SpG Puro was a gift from Justin Pritchard (Addgene plasmid # 235044 ; http://n2t.net/addgene:235044 ; RRID:Addgene_235044)
