[The description below was written by a language model from this plasmid's Addgene catalogue record and pLannotate feature annotations shown in this document.]
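Description:
ABE8e SpG Puro is a lentiviral CRISPR base-editor expression plasmid built on pRDA_479, from which, according to the depositor, the U6 sgRNA expression cassette has been removed; only a short residual U6 promoter fragment is annotated. In bacteria it is maintained through a high-copy ColE1/pUC-type origin with ampicillin resistance (AmpR under its own promoter). The backbone also carries an f1 origin and an SV40/EM7-driven BleoR cassette located outside the viral transfer region.

The transfer region has a third-generation, self-inactivating layout. A CMV enhancer/promoter fused to a truncated HIV-1 5' LTR drives genomic RNA production in packaging cells, followed by the Ψ packaging signal, a gag fragment, the RRE for Rev-dependent nuclear export, and the cPPT/CTS, with a ΔU3 3' LTR and bGH poly(A) signal at the other end. Inside this, the EF-1α core promoter expresses a single open reading frame consisting of a TadA-derived adenosine deaminase (ABE8e) fused to the N-terminus of a Streptococcus pyogenes Cas9 carrying the D10A mutation. The catalogue entry describes this Cas9 as an SpG nickase variant. A C-terminal P2A peptide links the editor to puromycin N-acetyltransferase, so that puromycin selection enriches for transduced cells expressing the editor, and a downstream WPRE enhances transcript expression.

The construct is intended to deliver an A-to-G base editor stably into mammalian cells. Because it lacks its own guide cassette, sgRNAs must be supplied from a separate vector, an arrangement suited to guide-library screening. The associated publication compares base editing with deep mutational scanning for measuring variant function.
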