Features (pLannotate 1.2.2; 33 found; start..end, strand, type, name):
      1..589     +  rep_origin     ori: high-copy-number ColE1/pMB1/pBR322/pUC origin of replication
    772..864     +  CDS            lacI (fragment): lac repressor; lacI; The lac repressor binds to the lac operator to inhibit transcription in E. coli. This inhibition can be relieved by adding lactose or isopropyl-β-D-thiogalactopyranoside (IPTG).
    877..898     +  protein_bind   CAP binding site: CAP binding activates transcription in the presence of cAMP. E. coli catabolite activator protein
    913..943     +  promoter       lac promoter: promoter for the E. coli lac operon
    947..969     +  protein_bind   lac operator (fragment): The lac repressor binds to the lac operator to inhibit transcription in E. coli. This inhibition can be relieved by adding lactose or isopropyl-β-D-thiogalactopyranoside (IPTG). lac repressor encoded by lacI
   1040..1161    -  polyA_signal   SV40 poly(A) signal: SV40 polyadenylation signal
   1156..1281    -  CDS            ble (fragment): BLE_KLEPN - Experimental evidence at protein level: Swiss-Prot protein existence level 1. Binding protein with a strong affinity to the bleomycin family of antibiotics. Binds to CL990; an antimitotic-antibiotic compound. From Klebsiella pneumoniae.
   1291..1665    -  CDS            BleoR: antibiotic-binding protein; Sh ble from Streptoalloteichus hindustanus; confers resistance to bleomycin, phleomycin, and Zeocin™
   1684..1731    -  promoter       EM7 promoter: synthetic bacterial promoter&nbsp
   1779..2108    -  promoter       SV40 promoter: SV40 enhancer and early promoter
   2122..2550    -  rep_origin     f1 ori (sequence partly withheld): f1 bacteriophage origin of replication; arrow indicates direction of (+) strand synthesis
   2571..2592    -  promoter       SV40 promoter (fragment): SV40 enhancer and early promoter
   2596..2820    -  polyA_signal   bGH poly(A) signal: bovine growth hormone polyadenylation signal
   2852..3085    -  LTR            3' LTR (ΔU3): self-inactivating 3' long terminal repeat (LTR) from HIV-1
   3087..3106    -  misc_feature   cPPT/CTS (fragment): central polypurine tract and central termination sequence of HIV-1
   3157..3745    -  misc_feature   WPRE: woodchuck hepatitis virus posttranscriptional regulatory element
   3761..4358    -  CDS            PuroR (fragment): puromycin N-acetyltransferase; pac from Streptomyces; confers resistance to puromycin
   4491..6985    -  CDS            Cas9(C) (fragment): C-terminal portion of Streptococcus pyogenes Cas9 (Zetsche et al., 2015)
   6986..8587    -  CDS            dCas9(N): N-terminal portion of catalytically inactive Streptococcus pyogenes dCas9 carrying the D10A mutation (Zetsche et al., 2015)
   8690..9181    -  CDS            tadA: TADA_ECOLI - Also known as yfhC. Experimental evidence at protein level: Swiss-Prot protein existence level 1. Catalyzes the deamination of adenosine to inosine at the wobble position 34 of tRNA(Arg2). Essential for cell viability. From Escherichia coli (strain K12).
   9252..9463    -  promoter       EF-1α core promoter: core promoter for human elongation factor EF-1α
   9467..9488    -  promoter       U6 promoter (fragment): RNA polymerase III promoter for human U6 snRNA
   9539..9656    -  misc_feature   cPPT/CTS: central polypurine tract and central termination sequence of HIV-1
   9706..9806    -  CDS            Rev (fragment): human immunodeficiency virus 1 (HIV-1) Rev protein; rev; enhances nuclear export of unspliced and incompletely spliced viral mRNAs
  10183..10416   -  misc_feature   RRE: The Rev response element (RRE) of HIV-1 allows for Rev-dependent mRNA export from the nucleus to the cytoplasm.
  10562..10925   -  CDS            HIV-1 gag (fragment): gag protein from human immunodeficiency virus 1; gag
  10909..11034   -  misc_feature   HIV-1 Ψ: packaging signal of human immunodeficiency virus type 1
  11081..11261   -  LTR            5' LTR (truncated): truncated 5' long terminal repeat (LTR) from HIV-1
  11279..11478   -  promoter       CMV promoter: human cytomegalovirus (CMV) immediate early promoter
  11479..11858   -  enhancer       CMV enhancer: human cytomegalovirus immediate early enhancer
  12013..12065   +  misc_feature   bom (fragment): basis of mobility region from pBR322
  12124..12228   +  promoter       AmpR promoter: bla
  12229..13089   +  CDS            AmpR: β-lactamase; bla; confers resistance to ampicillin, carbenicillin, and related antibiotics
>Addgene plasmid #235044 | ABE8e SpG Puro | addgene full sequence | sequence record 467753 | Addgene NGS Result
TTGAGATCCTTTTTTTCTGCGCGTAATCTGCTGCTTGCAAACAAAAAAACCACCGCTACCAGCGGTGGTT
TGTTTGCCGGATCAAGAGCTACCAACTCTTTTTCCGAAGGTAACTGGCTTCAGCAGAGCGCAGATACCAA
ATACTGTTCTTCTAGTGTAGCCGTAGTTAGGCCACCACTTCAAGAACTCTGTAGCACCGCCTACATACCT
CGCTCTGCTAATCCTGTTACCAGTGGCTGCTGCCAGTGGCGATAAGTCGTGTCTTACCGGGTTGGACTCA
AGACGATAGTTACCGGATAAGGCGCAGCGGTCGGGCTGAACGGGGGGTTCGTGCACACAGCCCAGCTTGG
AGCGAACGACCTACACCGAACTGAGATACCTACAGCGTGAGCTATGAGAAAGCGCCACGCTTCCCGAAGG
GAGAAAGGCGGACAGGTATCCGGTAAGCGGCAGGGTCGGAACAGGAGAGCGCACGAGGGAGCTTCCAGGG
GGAAACGCCTGGTATCTTTATAGTCCTGTCGGGTTTCGCCACCTCTGACTTGAGCGTCGATTTTTGTGAT
GCTCGTCAGGGGGGCGGAGCCTATGGAAAAACGCCAGCAACGCGGCCTTTTTACGGTTCCTGGCCTTTTG
CTGGCCTTTTGCTCACATGTTCTTTCCTGCGTTATCCCCTGATTCTGTGGATAACCGTATTACCGCCTTT
GAGTGAGCTGATACCGCTCGCCGCAGCCGAACGACCGAGCGCAGCGAGTCAGTGAGCGAGGAAGCGGAAG
AGCGCCCAATACGCAAACCGCCTCTCCCCGCGCGTTGGCCGATTCATTAATGCAGCTGGCACGACAGGTT
TCCCGACTGGAAAGCGGGCAGTGAGCGCAACGCAATTAATGTGAGTTAGCTCACTCATTAGGCACCCCAG
GCTTTACACTTTATGCTTCCGGCTCGTATGTTGTGTGGAATTGTGAGCGGATAACAATTTCACACAGGAA
ACAGCTATGACCATGATTACGCCAAGCTCTAGCTAGAGGTCGACGGTATACAGACATGATAAGATACATT
GATGAGTTTGGACAAACCACAACTAGAATGCAGTGAAAAAAATGCTTTATTTGTGAAATTTGTGATGCTA
TTGCTTTATTTGTAACCATTATAAGCTGCAATAAACAAGTTGGGGTGGGCGAAGAACTCCAGCATGAGAT
CCCCGCGCTGGAGGATCATCCAGCCGGCGTCCCGGAAAACGATTCCGAAGCCCAACCTTTCATAGAAGGC
GGCGGTGGAATCGAAATCTCGTAGCACGTGTCAGTCCTGCTCCTCGGCCACGAAGTGCACGCAGTTGCCG
GCCGGGTCGCGCAGGGCGAACTCCCGCCCCCACGGCTGCTCGCCGATCTCGGTCATGGCCGGCCCGGAGG
CGTCCCGGAAGTTCGTGGACACGACCTCCGACCACTCGGCGTACAGCTCGTCCAGGCCGCGCACCCACAC
CCAGGCCAGGGTGTTGTCCGGCACCACCTGGTCCTGGACCGCGCTGATGAACAGGGTCACGTCGTCCCGG
ACCACACCGGCGAAGTCGTCCTCCACGAAGTCCCGGGAGAACCCGAGCCGGTCGGTCCAGAACTCGACCG
CTCCGGCGACGTCGCGCGCGGTGAGCACCGGAACGGCACTGGTCAACTTGGCCATGGTTTAGTTCCTCAC
CTTGTCGTATTATACTATGCCGATATACTATGCCGATGATTAATTGTCAACACGTGCTGATCAGATCCGA
AAATGGATATACAAGCTCCCGGGAGCTTTTTGCAAAAGCCTAGGCCTCCAAAAAAGCCTCCTCACTACTT
CTGGAATAGCTCAGAGGCAGAGGCGGCCTCGGCCTCTGCATAAATAAAAAAAATTAGTCAGCCATGGGGC
GGAGAATGGGCGGAACTGGGCGGAGTTAGGGGCGGGATGGGCGGAGTTAGGGGCGGGACTATGGTTGCTG
ACTAATTGAGATGCATGCTTTGCATACTTCTGCCTGCTGGGGAGCCTGGGGACTTTCCACACCTGGTTGC
TGACTAATTGAGATGCATGCTTTGCATACTTCTGCCTGCTGGGGAGCCTGGGGACTTTCCACACCCTAAC
TGACACACATTCCACAGAATTAATTCGCGTTAAATTTTTGTTAAATCAGCTCATTTTTTAACCAATAGGC
CGAAATCGGCAAAATCCCTTATAAATCAAAAGAATAGACCGAGATAGGGT
[37 nt withheld, positions 2221-2257]
AAAGAACGTGGACTCCAACGTCAAAGG
[49 nt withheld, positions 2285-2333]
T
[91 nt withheld, positions 2335-2425]
G
[124 nt withheld, positions 2427-2550]
GGGGATACCCCCTAGAGCCCCAGCTGGTTCTTTCCGCCTCAGAAGCCATAGAGCCCACCGCATCCCCAGC
ATGCCTGCTATTGTCTTCCCAATCCTCCCCCTTGCTGTCCTGCCCCACCCCACCCCCCAGAATAGAATGA
CACCTACTCAGACAATGCGATGCAATTTCCTCATTTTATTAGGAAAGGACAGTGGGAGTGGCACCTTCCA
GGGTCAAGGAAGGCACGGGGGAGGGGCAAACAACAGATGGCTGGCAACTAGAAGGCACAGTCGAGGCTGA
TCAGCGGGTTTAAACGGGCCCTGCTAGAGATTTTCCACACTGACTAAAAGGGTCTGAGGGATCTCTAGTT
ACCAGAGTCACACAACAGACGGGCACACACTACTTGAAGCACTCAAGGCAAGCTTTATTGAGGCTTAAGC
AGTGGGTTCCCTAGTTAGCCAGAGAGCTCCCAGGCTCAGATCTGGTCTAACCAGAGAGACCCAGTACAAG
CAAAAAGCAGATCTTGTCTTCGTTGGGAGTGAATTAGCCCTTCCAGTCCCCCCTTTTCTTTTAAAAAGTG
GCTAAGATCTACAGCTGCCTTGTAAGTCATTGGTCTTAAAGTCGACGCGGGGAGGCGGCCCAAAGGGAGA
TCCGACTCGTCTGAGGGCGAAGGCGAAGACGCGGAAGAGGCCGCAGAGCCGGCAGCAGGCCGCGGGAAGG
AAGGTCCGCTGGATTGAGGGCCGAAGGGACGTAGCAGAAGGACGTCCCGCGCAGAATCCAGGTGGCAACA
CAGGCGAGCAGCCAAGGAAAGGACGATGATTTCCCCGACAACACCACGGAATTGTCAGTGCCCAACAGCC
GAGCCCCTGTCCAGCAGCGGGCAAGGCAGGCGGCGATGAGTTCCGCCGTGGCAATAGGGAGGGGGAAAGC
GAAAGTCCCGGAAAGGAGCTGACAGGTGGTGGCAATGCCCCAACCAGTGGGGGTTGCGTCAGCAAACACA
GTGCACACCACGCCACGTTGCCTGACAACGGGCCACAACTCCTCATAAAGAGACAGCAACCAGGATTTAT
ACAAGGAGGAGAAAATGAAAGCCATACGGGAAGCAATAGCATGATACAAAGGCATTAAAGCAGCGTATCC
ACATAGCGTAAAAGGAGCAACATAGTTAAGAATACCAGTCAATCTTTCACAAATTTTGTAATCCAGAGGT
TGATTGTCGACTTAACGCGTTCAGGCACCGGGCTTGCGGGTCATGCACCAGGTGCGCGGTCCTTCGGGCA
CCTCGACGTCGGCGGTGACGGTGAAGCCGAGCCGCTCGTAGAAGGGGAGGTTGCGGGGCGCGGAGGTCTC
CAGGAAGGCGGGCACCCCGGCGCGCTCGGCCGCCTCCACTCCGGGGAGCACGACGGCGCTGCCCAGACCC
TTGCCCTGGTGGTCGGGCGAGACTCCGACGGTGGCCAGGAACCACGCGGGCTCCTTGGGCCGGTGCGGCG
CCAGGAGGCCTTCCATCTGTTGCTGCGCGGCCAGCCGGGAACCGCTCAACTCGGCCATGCGCGGGCCGAT
CTCGGCGAACACCGCCCCCGCTTCGACGCTCTCCGGCGTGGTCCAGACCGCCACCGCGGCGCCGTCGTCC
GCGACCCACACCTTGCCGATGTCGAGCCCGACGCGCGTGAGGAAGAGTTCTTGCAGCTCGGTGACCCGCT
CGATGTGGCGGTCCGGATCGACGGTGTGGCGCGTGGCGGGGTAGTCGGCGAACGCGGCGGCGAGGGTGCG
TACGGCCCTGGGGACGTCGTCGCGGGTGGCGAGGCGCACCGTGGGCTTGTACTCGGTCGGTCCAGGATTC
TCTTCGACATCTCCGGCTTGTTTCAGCAGAGAGAAGTTTGTTGCGCCAGCGCTGACTTTCCTCTTCTTCT
TGGGCTCGAACTCGCTGCCGTCGGCGGTTCTTTTGGAGCCTCCGCTGTCACCTCCCAGCTGAGACAGGTC
GATCCGTGTCTCGTACAGGCCGGTGATGCTCTGGTGGATCAGGGTGGCGTCCAGCACCTCTTTGGTGCTT
CTGTACTGCTTCCGGTCGATGGTGGTGTCAAAGTACTTGAAGGCGGCAGGGGCTCCCAGATTGGTCAGGG
TAAACAGGTGGATGATATTCTCGGCCTGCTCTCTGATGGGCTTATCCCGGTGCTTGTTGTAGGCGGACAG
CACTTTGTCCAGATTAGCGTCGGCCAGGATCACTCTCTTGGAGAACTCGCTGATCTGCTCGATGATCTCG
TCCAGGTAGTGCTTGTGCTGTTCCACAAACAGCTGTTTCTGCTCATTATCCTCGGGGGAGCCCTTCAGCT
TCTCATAGTGGCTGGCCAGGTACAGGAAGTTCACATATTTGGAGGGCAGGGCCAGTTCGTTTCCCTTCTG
CAGCTGCTTGGCAGAGGCCAGCATTCTCTTCCGGCCGTTTTCCAGCTCGAACAGGGAGTACTTAGGCAGC
TTGATGATCAGGTCCTTTTTCACTTCTTTGTAGCCCTTGGCTTCCAGAAAGTCGATGGGATTCTTCTCGA
AGCTGCTTCTTTCCATGATGGTGATCCCCAGCAGCTCTTTCACACTCTTCAGTTTCTTGGACTTGCCCTT
TTCCACTTTGGCCACCACCAGCACAGAATAGGCCACGGTGGGCCACAGGAAGCCGCCGTACTTCTTAGGG
TCCCAGTCCTTCTTTCTGGCGATCAGCTTATCGCTGTTCCTCTTGGGCAGGATAGACTCTTTGCTGAAGC
CGCCTGTCTGCACCTCGGTCTTTTTCACGATATTCACTTGGGGCATGCTCAGCACTTTCCGCACGGTGGC
AAAATCCCGGCCCTTATCCCACACGATCTCCCCGGTTTCGCCGTTTGTCTCGATCAGAGGCCGCTTCCGG
ATCTCGCCGTTGGCCAGGGTAATCTCGGTCTTGAAAAAGTTCATGATGTTGCTGTAGAAGAAGTACTTGG
CGGTAGCCTTGCCGATTTCCTGCTCGCTCTTGGCGATCATCTTCCGCACGTCGTACACCTTGTAGTCGCC
GTACACGAACTCGCTTTCCAGCTTAGGGTACTTTTTGATCAGGGCGGTTCCCACGACGGCGTTCAGGTAG
GCGTCGTGGGCGTGGTGGTAGTTGTTGATCTCGCGCACTTTGTAAAACTGGAAATCCTTCCGGAAATCGG
ACACCAGCTTGGACTTCAGGGTGATCACTTTCACTTCCCGGATCAGCTTGTCATTCTCGTCGTACTTAGT
GTTCATCCGGGAGTCCAGGATCTGTGCCACGTGCTTTGTGATCTGCCGGGTTTCCACCAGCTGTCTCTTG
ATGAAGCCGGCCTTATCCAGTTCGCTCAGGCCGCCTCTCTCGGCCTTGGTCAGATTGTCGAACTTTCTCT
GGGTAATCAGCTTGGCGTTCAGCAGCTGCCGCCAGTAGTTCTTCATCTTCTTCACGACCTCTTCGGAGGG
CACGTTGTCGCTCTTGCCCCGGTTCTTGTCGCTTCTGGTCAGCACCTTGTTGTCGATGGAGTCGTCCTTC
AGAAAGCTCTGAGGCACGATATGGTCCACATCGTAGTCGGACAGCCGGTTGATGTCCAGTTCCTGGTCCA
CGTACATATCCCGCCCATTCTGCAGGTAGTACAGGTACAGCTTCTCGTTCTGCAGCTGGGTGTTTTCCAC
GGGGTGTTCTTTCAGGATCTGGCTGCCCAGCTCTTTGATGCCCTCTTCGATCCGCTTCATTCTCTCGCGG
CTGTTCTTCTGTCCCTTCTGGGTGGTCTGGTTCTCTCTGGCCATTTCGATCACGATGTTCTCGGGCTTGT
GCCGGCCCATCACTTTCACGAGCTCGTCCACCACCTTCACTGTCTGCAGGATGCCCTTCTTAATGGCGGG
GCTGCCGGCCAGATTGGCAATGTGCTCGTGCAGGCTATCGCCCTGGCCGGACACCTGGGCTTTCTGGATG
TCCTCTTTAAAGGTCAGGCTGTCGTCGTGGATCAGCTGCATGAAGTTTCTGTTGGCGAAGCCGTCGGACT
TCAGGAAATCCAGGATTGTCTTGCCGGACTGCTTGTCCCGGATGCCGTTGATCAGCTTCCGGCTCAGCCT
GCCCCAGCCGGTGTATCTCCGCCGCTTCAGCTGCTTCATCACTTTGTCGTCGAACAGGTGGGCATAGGTT
TTCAGCCGTTCCTCGATCATCTCTCTGTCCTCAAACAGTGTCAGGGTCAGCACGATATCTTCCAGAATGT
CCTCGTTTTCCTCATTGTCCAGGAAGTCCTTGTCCTTGATAATTTTCAGCAGATCGTGGTATGTGCCCAG
GGAGGCGTTGAACCGATCTTCCACGCCGGAGATTTCCACGGAGTCGAAGCACTCGATTTTCTTGAAGTAG
TCCTCTTTCAGCTGCTTCACGGTCACTTTCCGGTTGGTCTTGAACAGCAGGTCCACGATGGCCTTTTTCT
GCTCGCCGCTCAGGAAGGCGGGCTTTCTCATTCCCTCGGTCACGTATTTCACTTTGGTCAGCTCGTTATA
CACGGTGAAGTACTCGTACAGCAGGCTGTGCTTGGGCAGCACCTTCTCGTTGGGCAGGTTCTTATCGAAG
TTGGTCATCCGCTCGATGAAGCTCTGGGCGGAAGCGCCCTTGTCCACCACTTCCTCGAAGTTCCAGGGGG
TGATGGTTTCCTCGCTCTTTCTGGTCATCCAGGCGAATCTGCTGTTTCCCCTGGCCAGAGGGCCCACGTA
GTAGGGGATGCGGAAGGTCAGGATCTTCTCGATCTTTTCCCGGTTGTCCTTCAGGAATGGGTAAAAATCT
TCCTGCCGCCGCAGAATGGCGTGCAGCTCTCCCAGGTGGATCTGGTGGGGGATGCTGCCGTTGTCGAAGG
TCCGCTGCTTCCGCAGCAGGTCCTCTCTGTTCAGCTTCACGAGCAGTTCCTCGGTGCCGTCCATCTTTTC
CAGGATGGGCTTGATGAACTTGTAGAACTCTTCCTGGCTGGCTCCGCCGTCAATGTAGCCGGCGTAGCCG
TTCTTGCTCTGGTCGAAGAAAATCTCTTTGTACTTCTCAGGCAGCTGCTGCCGCACGAGAGCTTTCAGCA
GGGTCAGGTCCTGGTGGTGCTCGTCGTATCTCTTGATCATAGAGGCGCTCAGGGGGGCCTTGGTGATCTC
GGTGTTCACTCTCAGGATGTCGCTCAGCAGGATGGCGTCGGACAGGTTCTTGGCGGCCAGAAACAGGTCG
GCGTACTGGTCGCCGATCTGGGCCAGCAGGTTGTCCAGGTCGTCGTCGTAGGTGTCCTTGCTCAGCTGCA
GTTTGGCATCCTCGGCCAGGTCGAAGTTGCTCTTGAAGTTGGGGGTCAGGCCCAGGCTCAGGGCAATCAG
GTTTCCGAACAGGCCATTCTTCTTCTCGCCGGGCAGCTGGGCGATCAGATTTTCCAGCCGTCTGCTCTTG
CTCAGTCTGGCAGACAGGATGGCCTTGGCGTCCACGCCGCTGGCGTTGATGGGGTTTTCCTCGAACAGCT
GGTTGTAGGTCTGCACCAGCTGGATGAACAGCTTGTCCACGTCGCTGTTGTCGGGGTTCAGGTCGCCCTC
GATCAGGAAGTGGCCCCGGAACTTGATCATGTGGGCCAGGGCCAGATAGATCAGCCGCAGGTCGGCCTTG
TCGGTGCTGTCCACCAGTTTCTTTCTCAGGTGGTAGATGGTGGGGTACTTCTCGTGGTAGGCCACCTCGT
CCACGATGTTGCCGAAGATGGGGTGCCGCTCGTGCTTCTTATCCTCTTCCACCAGGAAGGACTCTTCCAG
TCTGTGGAAGAAGCTGTCGTCCACCTTGGCCATCTCGTTGCTGAAGATCTCTTGCAGATAGCAGATCCGG
TTCTTCCGTCTGGTGTATCTTCTTCTGGCGGTTCTCTTCAGCCGGGTGGCCTCGGCTGTTTCGCCGCTGT
CGAACAGCAGGGCTCCGATCAGGTTCTTCTTGATGCTGTGCCGGTCGGTGTTGCCCAGCACCTTGAATTT
CTTGCTGGGCACCTTGTACTCGTCGGTGATCACGGCCCAGCCCACAGAGTTGGTGCCGATGGCCAGGCCG
ATGCTGTACTTCTTGTCGCTGCCGCCGCTGCTGCCGCCACTGCTCTCTGGTGTTGCTGACTCGCTTGTTC
CTGGTGTCTCGCTGCCAGAGGATCCTCCGCTAGATCCTCCAGAGTTGATGGAGCTCTGGGCCTTCTTCTG
AGCATTGAACACCTGTCTAGGCATCCGATAGAAATCGCACAGCAGGGCGGCACATTCATCTGCCAGGATT
CCCTCGGTAATTTCGACGCGGTGATTCATGCCGGGGTAGTTCAGCACGTTCATCAGGGAGCCTGCGGCGC
CTCTTTTAGAATTTCTCCATCCAAACACCACGCGGCCGATCCTAGAGTGGATCATGGCGCCGGCGCACAT
CACGCAAGGCTCGAATGTCACGTACAGGGTGGCGTCAATCAGTCTGTAGTTCTGCATGACCAGGCCGCCC
TGTCTCAGGGCCATAATTTCGGCATGGGCTGTTGGGTCGTGCAGGCCGATGGCTCTGTTCCAGCCCTCGC
CGATCACTCTATTGTTCAGCACCAGCACGGCTCCCACAGGCACCTCCCTCTCATCCCGTGCCCTCTTGGC
CAGGGTCAGGGCATGTCTCATCCAGTACTCGTGGGAAAACTCCACCTCAGAGACTTTCCGCTTCTTCTTT
GGTGACTCGAACTCGCTTCCGTCGGCTGTCCGTTTCATGGTGGCACCGGTCCTGTGTTCTGGCGGCAAAC
CCGTTGCGAAAAAGAACGTTCACGGCGACTACTGCACTTATATACGGTTCTCCCCCACCCTCGGGAAAAA
GGCGGAGCCAGTACACGACATCACTTTCCCAGTTTACCCCGCGCCACCTTCTCTAGGCACCGGATCAATT
GCCGACCCCTCCCCCCAACTTCTCGGGGACTGTGGGCGATGTGCGCTCTGCCCACTGAATCATGGGAAAT
AGGCCCTCGGTACCTTAATTAACCAAACTGGATCTCTGCTGTCCCTGTAATAAACCCGAAAATTTTGAAT
TTTTGTAATTTGTTTTTGTAATTCTTTAGTTTGTATGTCTGTTGCTATTATGTCTACTATTCTTTCCCCT
GCACTGTACCCCCCAATCCCCCCTTTTCTTTTAAAATTGTGGATGAATACTGCCATTTGTCTGCAGAATT
GGCGCACGCAGTGCCGATCCGTTCACTAATCGAATGGATCTGTCTCTGTCTCTCTCTCCACCTTCTTCTT
CTATTCCTTCGGGCCTGTCGGGTCCCCTCGGGGTTGGGAGGTGGGTCTGAAACGATAATGGTGAATATCC
CTGCCTAACTCTATTCACTATAGAAAGTACAGCAAAAACTATTCTTAAACCTACCAAGCCTCCTACTATC
ATTATGAATAATTTTATATACCACAGCCAATTTGTTATGTTAAACCAATTCCACAAACTTGCCCATTTAT
CTAATTCCAATAATTCTTGTTCATTCTTTTCTTGCTGGTTTTGCGATTCTTCAATTAAGGAGTGTATTAA
GCTTGTGTAATTGTTAATTTCTCTGTCCCACTCCATCCAGGTCGTGTGATTCCAAATCTGTTCCAGAGAT
TTATTACTCCAACTAGCATTCCAAGGCACAGCAGTGGTGCAAATGAGTTTTCCAGAGCAACCCCAAATCC
CCAGGAGCTGTTGATCCTTTAGGTATCTTTCCACAGCCAGGATTCTTGCCTGGAGCTGCTTGATGCCCCA
GACTGTGAGTTGCAACAGATGCTGTTGCGCCTCAATAGCCCTCAGCAAATTGTTCTGCTGCTGCACTATA
CCAGACAATAATTGTCTGGCCTGTACCGTCAGCGTCATTGACGCTGCGCCCATAGTGCTTCCTGCTGCTC
CCAAGAACCCAAGGAACAAAGCTCCTATTCCCACTGCTCTTTTTTCTCTCTGCACCACTCTTCTCTTTGC
CTTGGTGGGTGCTACTCCTAATGGTTCAATTTTTACTACTTTATATTTATATAATTCACTTCTCCAATTG
TCCCTCATATCTCCTCCTCCAGGTCTGAAGATCAGCGGCCGCTTGCTGTGCGGTGGTCTTACTTTTGTTT
TGCTCTTCCTCTATCTTGTCTAAAGCTTCCTTGGTGTCTTTTATCTCTATCCTTTGATGCACACAATAGA
GGGTTGCTACTGTATTATATAATGATCTAAGTTCTTCTGATCCTGTCTGAAGGGATGGTTGTAGCTGTCC
CAGTATTTGTCTACAGCCTTCTGATGTTTCTAACAGGCCAGGATTAACTGCGAATCGTTCTAGCTCCCTG
CTTGCCCATACTATATGTTTTAATTTATATTTTTTCTTTCCCCCTGGCCTTAACCGAATTTTTTCCCATC
GCGATCTAATTCTCCCCCGCTTAATACTGACGCTCTCGCACCCATCTCTCTCCTTCTAGCCTCCGCTAGT
CAAAATTTTTGGCGTACTCACCAGTCGCCGCCCCTCGCCTCTTGCCGTGCGCGCTTCAGCAAGCCGAGTC
CTGCGTCGAGAGAGCTCCTCTGGTTTCCCTTTCGCTTTCAAGTCCCTGTTCGGGCGCCACTGCTAGAGAT
TTTCCACACTGACTAAAAGGGTCTGAGGGATCTCTAGTTACCAGAGTCACACAACAGACGGGCACACACT
ACTTGAAGCACTCAAGGCAAGCTTTATTGAGGCTTAAGCAGTGGGTTCCCTAGTTAGCCAGAGAGCTCCC
AGGCTCAGATCTGGTCTAACCAGAGAGACCCAGTACAGGCAAAACGCGCTGCTTATATAGACCTCCCACC
GTACACGCCTACCGCCCATTTGCGTCAATGGGGCGGAGTTGTTACGACATTTTGGAAAGTCCCGTTGATT
TTGGTGCCAAAACAAACTCCCATTGACGTCAATGGGGTGGAGACTTGGAAATCCCCGTGAGTCAAACCGC
TATCCACGCCCATTGATGTACTGCCAAAACCGCATCACCATGGTAATAGCGATGACTAATACGTAGATGT
ACTGCCAAGTAGGAAAGTCCCATAAGGTCATGTACTGGGCATAATGCCAGGCGGGCCATTTACCGTCATT
GACGTCAATAGGGGGCGTACTTGGCATATGATACACTTGATGTACTGCCAAGTGGGCAGTTTACCGTAAA
TACTCCACCCATTGACGTCAATGGAAAGTCCCTATTGGCGTTACTATGGGAACATACGTCATTATTGACG
TCAATGGGCGGGGGTCGTTGGGCGGTCAGCCAGGCGGGCCATTTACCGTAAGTTATGTAACGCGGAACTC
CATATATGGGCTATGAACTAATGACCCCGTAATTGATTACTATTAATAACTAGTCAATAATCAATGTCAA
CGCGTATATCTGGCCCGTACATCGCGAAGCAGCGCAAAACGCCTAACCCTAAGCAGATTCTTCATGCAAT
TGTCGGTCAAGCCTTGCCTTGTTGTAGCTTAAATTTTGCTCGCGCACTACTCAGCGACCTCCAACACACA
AGCAGGGAGCAGATACTGGCTTAACTATGCGGCATCAGAGCAGATTGTACTGAGAGTGCACCATAGGGGA
TCGGGAGATCTCCCGATCCGTCGACGTCAGGTGGCACTTTTCGGGGAAATGTGCGCGGAACCCCTATTTG
TTTATTTTTCTAAATACATTCAAATATGTATCCGCTCATGAGACAATAACCCTGATAAATGCTTCAATAA
TATTGAAAAAGGAAGAGTATGAGTATTCAACATTTCCGTGTCGCCCTTATTCCCTTTTTTGCGGCATTTT
GCCTTCCTGTTTTTGCTCACCCAGAAACGCTGGTGAAAGTAAAAGATGCTGAAGATCAGTTGGGTGCACG
AGTGGGTTACATCGAACTGGATCTCAACAGCGGTAAGATCCTTGAGAGTTTTCGCCCCGAAGAACGTTTT
CCAATGATGAGCACTTTTAAAGTTCTGCTATGTGGCGCGGTATTATCCCGTATTGACGCCGGGCAAGAGC
AACTCGGTCGCCGCATACACTATTCTCAGAATGACTTGGTTGAGTACTCACCAGTCACAGAAAAGCATCT
TACGGATGGCATGACAGTAAGAGAATTATGCAGTGCTGCCATAACCATGAGTGATAACACTGCGGCCAAC
TTACTTCTGACAACGATCGGAGGACCGAAGGAGCTAACCGCTTTTTTGCACAACATGGGGGATCATGTAA
CTCGCCTTGATCGTTGGGAACCGGAGCTGAATGAAGCCATACCAAACGACGAGCGTGACACCACGATGCC
TGTAGCAATGGCAACAACGTTGCGCAAACTATTAACTGGCGAACTACTTACTCTAGCTTCCCGGCAACAA
TTAATAGACTGGATGGAGGCGGATAAAGTTGCAGGACCACTTCTGCGCTCGGCCCTTCCGGCTGGCTGGT
TTATTGCTGATAAATCTGGAGCCGGTGAGCGTGGGTCTCGCGGTATCATTGCAGCACTGGGGCCAGATGG
TAAGCCCTCCCGTATCGTAGTTATCTACACGACGGGGAGTCAGGCAACTATGGATGAACGAAATAGACAG
ATCGCTGAGATAGGTGCCTCACTGATTAAGCATTGGTAACTGTCAGACCAAGTTTACTCATATATACTTT
AGATTGATTTAAAACTTCATTTTTAATTTAAAAGGATCTAGGTGAAGATCCTTTTTGATAATCTCATGAC
CAAAATCCCTTAACGTGAGTTTTCGTTCCACTGAGCGTCAGACCCCGTAGAAAAGATCAAAGGATCTTC
